>Addgene plasmid #146703 | pAc5.1A-DmXRN1_1-573-V5His6_J | depositor full sequence | sequence record 289149 | Full Sequence
CTTCAAGGAATTAATTCTATATTCTAAAAACACAAATGATACTTCTAAAAAAAATCATGAATGGCATCAA
CTCTGAATCAAATCTTTGCAGATGCACCTACTTCTCATTTCCACTGTCACATCATTTTTCCAGATCTCGC
TGCCTGTTATGTGGCCCACAAACCAAGACACGTTTTATGGCCATTAAAGCTGGCTGATCGTCGCCAAACA
CCAAATACATATCAATATGTACATTCGAGAAAGAAGCGATCAAAGAAGCGTCTTCGGGCGAGTAGGAGAA
TGCGGAGGAGAAGGAGAACGAGCTGATCTAGTATCTCTCCACAATCCAATGCCAACTGACCAACTGGCCA
TATTCGGAGCAATTTGAAGCCAATTTCCATCGCCTGGCGATCGCTCCATTCTTGGCTATATGTTTTTCAC
CGTTCCCGGGGCCATTTTCAAAGACTCGTCGGTAAGATAAGATTGTGTCACTCGCTGTCTCTCTTCATTT
GTCGAAGAATGCTGAGGAATTTCGCGATGACGTCGGCGAGTATTTTGAAGAATGAGAATAATTTGTATTT
ATACGAAAATCAGTTAGTGGAATTTTCTACAAAAACATGTTATCTATAGATAATTTTGTTGCAAAATATG
TTGACTATGACAAAGATTGTATGTATATACCTTTAATGTATTCTCATTTTCTTATGTATTTATAATGGCA
ATGATGATACTGATGATATTTTAAGATGATGCCAGACCACAGGCTGATTTCTGCGTCTTTTGCCGAACGC
AGTGCATGTGCGGTTGTTGTTTTTTGGAATAGTTTCAATTTTCGGACTGTCCGCTTTGATTTCAGTTTCT
TGGCTTATTCAAAAAGCAAAGTAAAGCCAAAAAAGCGAGATGGCAATACCAAATGCGGCAAAACGGTAGT
GGAAGGAAAGGGGTGCGGGGCAGCGGAAGGAAGGGTGGGGCGGGGCGTGGCGGGGTCTGTGGCTGGGCGC
GACGTCACCGACGTTGGAGCCACTCCTTTGACCATGTGTGCGTGTGTGTATTATTCGTGTCTCGCCACTC
GCCGGTTGTTTTTTTCTTTTTATCTCGCTCTCTCTAGCGCCATCTCGTACGCATGCTCAACGCACCGCAT
GTTGCCGTGTCCTTTATGCGTCATTTTGGCTCGAAATAGGCAATTATTTAAACAAAGATTAGTCAACGAA
AACGCTAAAATAAATAAGTCTACAATATGGTTACTTATTGCCATGTGTGTGCAGCCAACGATAGCAACAA
AAGCAACAACACAGTGGCTTTCCCTCTTTCACTTTTTGTTTGCAAGCGCGTGCGAGCAAGACGGCACGAC
CGGCAAACGCAATTACGCTGACAAAGAGCAGACGAAGTTTTGGCCGAAAAACATCAAGGCGCCTGATACG
AATGCATTTGCAATAACAATTGCGATATTTAATATTGTTTATGAAGCTGTTTGACTTCAAAACACACAAA
AAAAAAAATAAAACAAATTATTTGAAAGAGAATTAGGAATCGGACAGCTTATCGTTACGGGCTAACAGCA
CACCGAGACGAAATAGCTTACCTGACGTCACAGCCTCTGGAAGAACTGCCGCCAAGCAGAGAGAGAGAGA
AAAAGAGGGAGAGCAGCTTAGACCGCATGTGCTTGTGTGTGAGGCGTCTCTCTCTTCGTCTCCTGTTTGC
GCAAACGCATAGACTGCACTGAGAAAATCGATTACCTATTTTTTATGAATGAATATTTGCACTATTACTA
TTCAAAACTATTAAGATAGCAATCACATTCAATAGCCAAATACTATACCACCTGAGCGATGCAACGAAAT
GATCAATTTGAGCAAAAATGCTGCATATTTAGGACGGCATCATTATAGAAATGCTTCTTGCTGTGTACTT
TTCTCTCGTCTGGCAGCTGTTTCGCCGTTATTGTTAAAACCGGCTTAAGTTAGGTGTGTTTTCTACGACT
AGTGATGCCCCTACTAGAAGATGTGTGTTGCACAAATGTCCCTGAATAACCAATTTGAAGTGCAGATAGC
AGTAAACGTAAGCTAATATGAATATTATTTAACTGTAATGTTTTAATATCGCTGGACATTACTAATAAAC
CCACTATAAACACATGTACATATGTATGTTTTGGCATACAATGAGTAGTTGGGGAAAAAATGTGTAAAAG
CACCGTGACCATCACAGCATAAAGATAACCAGCTGAAGTATCGAATATGAGTAACCCCCAAATTGAATCA
CATGCCGCAACTGATAGGACCCATGGAAGTACACTCTTCATGGCGATATACAAGACACACACAAGCACGA
ACACCCAGTTGCGGAGGAAATTCTCCGTAAATGAAAACCCAATCGGCGAACAATTCATACCCATATATGG
TAAAAGTTTTGAACGCGACTTGAGAGCGGAGAGCATTGCGGCTGATAAGGTTTTAGCGCTAAGCGGGCTT
TATAAAACGGGCTGCGGGACCAGTTTTCATATCACTACCGTTTGAGTTCTTGTGCTGTGTGGATACTCCT
CCCGACACAAAGCCGCTCCATCAGCCAGCAGTCGTCTAATCCAGAGACCCCGGATCGGGGTACCTACTAG
TCCAGTGTGGTGGAATTCTGCAGATATCCAGCACAGTGGCGGCCGCCCAACATGGGCGTTCCCAAGTTCT
TTCGCTACATCAGCGAGCGATATCCGTGCCTCAGCGAATTGGCGCGGGAGCACTGCATACCCGAGTTCGA
CAATCTGTACTTGGACATGAACGGCATTGTCCACAACTGCTCGCATCCGGACGACAACAACATACACTTT
CACCTGGAGGAGGAGCAGATATTCCAGGAAATCTTCAACTACGTAGACAAGCTGTTCTACCTGATCAAGC
CGCAGCGCCTCTTCTTCCTTTCAGTTGACGGGGTGGCTCCACGGGCCAAGATGAACCAGCAGCGCAGCCG
GCGATTCCGGACGGCGCGCGAGGCGGAGCAGCAGGAGGCCAAGGCGGCCCAGCGAGGCGAGTTGCGAGAG
CACGAGCGCTTCGACAGCAACTGCATTACGCCGGGCACCGAATTCATGGTGCGTCTGCAGGAGGGACTGC
GCGCCTTTCTCAAAACGAAGATTTCGACGGATCCGCTGTGGCAGCGTTGCACCGTAATCCTAAGTGGCCA
GGAGGCGCCCGGCGAGGGCGAGCACAAGATCATGGACTACATTCGGTACATGAAGACGCAGCCGGACTAT
GATCCCAATACACGACACTGCCTTTACGGCCTGGACGCCGATCTGATCATTCTGGGCCTCTGCACCCACG
AGCTGCACTTCGTGGTGCTGCGCGAGGAGGTCAAGTTCGGGCGCAACGTCAAGCGCACCTCGGTGGAGGA
GACGCGCTTCTTCCTGCTGCACCTGGGTCTGCTGCGCGAGTACCTCGAGCTGGAGTTCGACGCCCTGAGA
ACAGACGAGCACAAATTGGACATTGCGCAGCTTATCGACGACTGGGTGCTGATGGGCTTTTTGGTCGGCA
ACGACTTCATTCCCCACCTGCCGTGCCTGCACATTTCATCAAATGCACTGCCGCTGCTCTACCGCACCTA
CATCGGCATTTACCCGACCCTCGGCGGCAACATCAACGAGAACGGCAAGCTCAACCTGCGCCGCTTGCAG
ATTTTCATATCGGCCCTCACCGAGGTGGAGCTGGATCACTTCAAGGAGCACGCCGACGACTTGAAGTACA
TGAACAACAAATCAGAGGCGTTCGACATGGACGTCGGCGAGATCACCGAGTCTCAAAACCTCGACTCCGA
TCTCGGAGCCCTCATCAACAAGAGCATGCTGCTCTACGATGACGACAGCGAGGAGGACTGCTCCGACGAG
AACGCGGTTCTTCTGAAGGAGTTCCAGAACTACAAGCGAAACTTCTACCGCAACAAGTTCAAGCGTGATC
CGAATGATGAACTGATCGAGGAACTGTGCCACCACTACGTCAATGCGCTGCAGTGGGTGCTCGACTACTA
CTACCGTGGCGTGCAGTCCTGGGACTGGTACTATCCCTTCCACTACACTCCATTCATCAGCGACCTCAAG
AACATCGAGCAGGTGGAGATCGCCTTCCACATGGGCACGCCCTTTCTGCCATTCCAGCAGCTTCTGGCGG
TACTGCCGGCGGCCAGTGCAAAGCTTCTCCCTGTCGCCTACCACGACCTCATGCTGCTGCCGACCAGCCC
GCTGGCCGAGTTCTATCCACTGGAGTTCGAGAGCGACCTCAATGGCAAGAAACACGATTGGGAGGCGGTT
GTGCTGATACCCTTCATCGATGAGGGTCGGCTGCTGGCCGCTATGCTGCCATGCGAGGCTCAGCTGTCGC
TGGAGGAGCGCGAACGCAACTCTAGAGGGCCCTTCGAAGGTAAGCCTATCCCTAACCCTCTCCTCGGTCT
CGATTCTACGCGTACCGGTCATCATCACCATCACCATTGAGTTTAAACCCGCTGATCAGCCTCGACTGTG
CCTTCTAAGGCCTGAGCTCGCTGATCAGCCTCGATCGAGGATCCAGACATGATAAGATACATTGATGAGT
TTGGACAAACCACAACTAGAATGCAGTGAAAAAAATGCTTTATTTGTGAAATTTGTGATGCTATTGCTTT
ATTTGTAACCATTATAAGCTGCAATAAACAAGTTAACAACAACAATTGCATTCATTTTATGTTTCAGGTT
CAGGGGGAGGTGTGGGAGGTTTTTTAAAGCAAGTAAAACCTCTACAAATGTGGTATGGCTGATTATGATC
AGTCGACCGATGCCCTTGAGAGCCTTCAACCCAGTCAGCTCCTTCCGGTGGGCGCGGGGCATGACTATCG
TCGCCGCACTTATGACTGTCTTCTTTATCATGCAACTCGTAGGACAGGTGCCGGCAGCGCTCTGGGTCAT
TTTCGGCGAGGACCGCTTTCGCTGGAGCGCGACGATGATCGGCCTGTCGCTTGCGGTATTCGGAATCTTG
CACGCCCTCGCTCAAGCCTTCGTCACTGGTCCCGCCACCAAACGTTTCGGCGAGAAGCAGGCCATTATCG
CCGGCATGGCGGCCGACGCGCTGGGCTACGTCTTGCTGGCGTTCGCGACGCGAGGCTGGATGGCCTTCCC
CATTATGATTCTTCTCGCTTCCGGCGGCATCGGGATGCCCGCGTTGCAGGCCATGCTGTCCAGGCAGGTA
GATGACGACCATCAGGGACAGCTTCAAGGATCGCTCGCGGCTCTTACCAGCCAGCAAAAGGCCAGGAACC
GTAAAAAGGCCGCGTTGCTGGCGTTTTTCCATAGGCTCCGCCCCCCTGACGAGCATCACAAAAATCGACG
CTCAAGTCAGAGGTGGCGAAACCCGACAGGACTATAAAGATACCAGGCGTTTCCCCCTGGAAGCTCCCTC
GTGCGCTCTCCTGTTCCGACCCTGCCGCTTACCGGATACCTGTCCGCCTTTCTCCCTTCGGGAAGCGTGG
CGCTTTCTCAATGCTCACGCTGTAGGTATCTCAGTTCGGTGTAGGTCGTTCGCTCCAAGCTGGGCTGTGT
GCACGAACCCCCCGTTCAGCCCGACCGCTGCGCCTTATCCGGTAACTATCGTCTTGAGTCCAACCCGGTA
AGACACGACTTATCGCCACTGGCAGCAGCCACTGGTAACAGGATTAGCAGAGCGAGGTATGTAGGCGGTG
CTACAGAGTTCTTGAAGTGGTGGCCTAACTACGGCTACACTAGAAGGACAGTATTTGGTATCTGCGCTCT
GCTGAAGCCAGTTACCTTCGGAAAAAGAGTTGGTAGCTCTTGATCCGGCAAACAAACCACCGCTGGTAGC
GGTGGTTTTTTTGTTTGCAAGCAGCAGATTACGCGCAGAAAAAAAGGATCTCAAGAAGATCCTTTGATCT
TTTCTACGGGGTCTGACGCTCAGTGGAACGAAAACTCACGTTAAGGGATTTTGGTCATGAGATTATCAAA
AAGGATCTTCACCTAGATCCTTTTAAATTAAAAATGAAGTTTTAAATCAATCTAAAGTATATATGAGTAA
ACTTGGTCTGACAGTTACCAATGCTTAATCAGTGAGGCACCTATCTCAGCGATCTGTCTATTTCGTTCAT
CCATAGTTGCCTGACTCCCCGTCGTGTAGATAACTACGATACGGGAGGGCTTACCATCTGGCCCCAGTGC
TGCAATGATACCGCGAGACCCACGCTCACCGGCTCCAGATTTATCAGCAATAAACCAGCCAGCCGGAAGG
GCCGAGCGCAGAAGTGGTCCTGCAACTTTATCCGCCTCCATCCAGTCTATTAATTGTTGCCGGGAAGCTA
GAGTAAGTAGTTCGCCAGTTAATAGTTTGCGCAACGTTGTTGCCATTGCTGCAGGCATCGTGGTGTCACG
CTCGTCGTTTGGTATGGCTTCATTCAGCTCCGGTTCCCAACGATCAAGGCGAGTTACATGATCCCCCATG
TTGTGCAAAAAAGCGGTTAGCTCCTTCGGTCCTCCGATCGTTGTCAGAAGTAAGTTGGCCGCAGTGTTAT
CACTCATGGTTATGGCAGCACTGCATAATTCTCTTACTGTCATGCCATCCGTAAGATGCTTTTCTGTGAC
TGGTGAGTACTCAACCAAGTCATTCTGAGAATAGTGTATGCGGCGACCGAGTTGCTCTTGCCCGGCGTCA
ACACGGGATAATACCGCGCCACATAGCAGAACTTTAAAAGTGCTCATCATTGGAAAACGTTCTTCGGGGC
GAAAACTCTCAAGGATCTTACCGCTGTTGAGATCCAGTTCGATGTAACCCACTCGTGCACCCAACTGATC
TTCAGCATCTTTTACTTTCACCAGCGTTTCTGGGTGAGCAAAAACAGGAAGGCAAAATGCCGCAAAAAAG
GGAATAAGGGCGACACGGAAATGTTGAATACTCATACTCTTCCTTTTTCAATATTATTGAAGCATTTATC
AGGGTTATTGTCTCATGAGCGGATACATATTTGAATGTATTTAGAAAAATAAACAAATAGGGGTTCCGCG
CACATTTCCCCGAAAAGTGCCACCTGACGTCTAAGAAACCATTATTATCATGACATTAACCTATAAAAAT
AGGCGTATCACGAGGCCCTTTCGT
Features (pLannotate 1.2.2; 9 found; start..end, strand, type, name):
     56..2568    +  promoter       Ac5 promoter: Drosophila melanogaster actin 5C promoter
   2642..4360    +  CDS            XRN1 (fragment): XRN1_HUMAN - Also known as SEP1. Experimental evidence at protein level: Swiss-Prot protein existence level 1. Major 5'-3' exoribonuclease involved in mRNA decay. Required for the 5'-3'-processing of the G4 tetraplex-containing DNA and RNA substrates. The kinetic of hydrolysis is faster for G4 RNA tetraplex than for G4 DNA tetraplex and monomeric RNA tetraplex. Binds to RNA and DNA (By similarity). Plays a role in replication-dependent histone mRNA degradation. May act as a tumor suppressor protein in osteogenic sarcoma (OGS). From Homo sapiens (Human).
   4379..4420    +  CDS            V5 tag: epitope tag from simian virus 5
   4520..4654    -  polyA_signal   SV40 poly(A) signal: SV40 polyadenylation signal
   4677..4761    -  CDS            large T antigen (fragment): large T antigen from SV40 (simian virus 40)
   4762..5232    +  CDS            TcR (fragment): tetracycline efflux protein; tet; confers resistance to tetracycline
   5276..5864    -  rep_origin     ori: high-copy-number ColE1/pMB1/pBR322/pUC origin of replication
   6035..6895    -  CDS            AmpR: β-lactamase; bla; confers resistance to ampicillin, carbenicillin, and related antibiotics
   6896..7000    -  promoter       AmpR promoter: bla
