[The description below was written by a language model from this plasmid's Addgene catalogue record and pLannotate feature annotations shown in this document.]
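Description:
pAc5.1A-DmXRN1_1-573-V5His6_J is an insect-cell expression plasmid of about 7.1 kb that produces an N-terminal fragment (residues 1–573) of the Drosophila melanogaster 5'–3' exoribonuclease XRN1, encoded by the pacman (pcm) gene. The catalogue lists the backbone as unknown, although the name and the annotated parts point to a pAc5.1-type vector. The plasmid is propagated in E. coli through a ColE1/pUC-family origin and selected with ampicillin via the β-lactamase gene and its own promoter. The record lists it as low copy even though the origin is annotated as a high-copy type. Short fragments annotated as tetracycline resistance and SV40 large T antigen appear to be non-functional backbone remnants. No marker for selection in insect cells is annotated.

Expression is driven by the strong, constitutive Drosophila actin 5C (Ac5) promoter, followed by the XRN1 coding fragment of roughly 1.7 kb. The automated annotation labels this region by its homology to human XRN1, but the record specifies the fly sequence, transcript variant A. The insert is followed by a C-terminal V5 epitope tag. The His6 tag implied by the name was not picked up in the feature table. An SV40 polyadenylation signal lies downstream of the cassette and is annotated on the opposite strand. The V5 tag allows detection or immunoprecipitation of the truncated protein. According to the associated publication title, the construct belongs to a study of how a direct DCP1–XRN1 interaction couples mRNA decapping to 5' exonucleolytic decay. It would suit expression of this defined XRN1 region in Drosophila cultured cells for interaction or domain-mapping work, although the record states its purpose only as insect expression.
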