Addgene plasmid #146703: pAc5.1A-DmXRN1_1-573-V5His6_J
Purpose: Insect Expression of DmXRN1_1-573
Depositing lab: Elisa Izaurralde. Depositing organization: Max Planck Institute for Developmental Biology. Publication: A direct interaction between DCP1 and XRN1 couples mRNA decapping to 5' exonucleolytic degradation. Braun JE, Truffault V, Boland A, Huntzinger E, Chang CT, Haas G, Weichenrieder O, Coles M, Izaurralde E. Nat Struct Mol Biol. 2012 Dec;19(12):1324-31. doi: 10.1038/nsmb.2413. Epub 2012 Nov 11. PubMed 23142987.
Backbone
  Vector backbone: Unknown
  Vector type: Insect Expression
Growth in bacteria
  Bacterial resistance: Ampicillin, 100 μg/mL
  Growth temperature: 37°C
  Growth strain: DH5alpha
  Copy number: Low Copy
Gene/Insert
  Gene/Insert name: DmXRN1_1-573 (alt name: pacman)
  Species: D. melanogaster (fly)
  Entrez Gene: pcm (a.k.a. Dmel_CG3291, CG3291, DmXrn1, Dmel\CG3291, Pcm, XRN1, XRN1/pcm, Xrn1, Xrn1p)
  Cloning method: Unknown
Terms and licenses: Academic/Nonprofit Terms; Industry Terms: Not Available to Industry
Depositor comments: Sequence given by NCBI:NM_078684.3 variant A. Plasmids from this collection were made available to the research community and donated after the lab closed. Please note that the sequence provided by the depositing laboratory may be theoretical/predicted or based on Sanger sequencing results. There may be discrepancies between sequencing results obtained by Addgene and the depositor sequence. If an Addgene verified sequence is not available, please contact before placing your order to request that our lab fully sequence the plasmid.
How to cite: pAc5.1A-DmXRN1_1-573-V5His6_J was a gift from Elisa Izaurralde (Addgene plasmid # 146703 ; http://n2t.net/addgene:146703 ; RRID:Addgene_146703)
